>Addgene plasmid #70954 | pFOSGE_COF3F02 | depositor partial sequence | sequence record 126896 | insert
ATGTGGCCGCAAACGCTGGAAATGTCGCGGGACGAGTGCCGAGGCATGCTGCGTCGACTGGAACTCGAGT
CCTATTCACATGTGGTGAGCGTTTTTCGCGCCCAAGGAGCCCTCAGTGAAACGAAGGCGAAACTGCTGGA
GGAGCTGCGCCAGCAGTTCCACATTAACCAGGAACGCCACAGGGCGGAAGTGCGGAGGGCGGCCAACGAC
GAGCAGCTCTGCACCATAGCGGAAAACGTTTGTGGGCCCAACACCTGGCAGGAATGGTCACGCGAGGGAC
GACGCCTCTATCCTCTTCTTCCCAGGATTAGTCCACAAACTGCGCTGAGCATCGTTGCCAATGACCTGGC
GGCCAAAGCCTGCGAGGAAAACGCCAAATTGGCTGCTCCGGCCGAAACGGCGGTCCACTTTGGAGAAGCC
CTCGTGGAGCAGGCCTCGCTGATGAGCCTGAAATATCCGCGTGGTGCCAGGATCCAGGACACCGCCATGG
TGATCATGGCGGAGCCGTTCAAAGTTCCCGATCTACCCAATGAGGTGAAGAAAATGACACAGAAGCGCAA
GGAGAACGATAGCGGAATCGACGGCAAGCCGAACAAGAAGCGGCATATGCAGCAACCACATCCGCAGCAG
CCGCATCTGCAGGCTTCGCAGCAGCAGCAGCAGTCACAGCAGCTGAATCCGAACTCCTCGAATCCCGGCA
TGGAGGAGGCAGATCCCGTGCCGCCAGAGAAACGGATGACTGCTCGGACGCTACAGCAGCGCTACTTCTA
CCAGCAGCAGATGAAGCACAAGCAGCGACTGGCCAGCAAACGGAATCTTGCCAACAGACTGGGCTCACCC
TCCGCGCAATCGGGCAATCCCTTGGGCGGCAGGAATATGCCCAGCTCCGGTGGAGACACTTCGACAGCTA
AGCGAAGTGCCGCACCTGCCAAGAGCGGCAGACGAGCGCAGAAGCAACTGCAGCAGCAACAGAAGTTGCA
GCAACACCAGCAACAGAAAGTATTAATGCAGTCGCAGGAGACGGTGCCCAATCACATGGTGGTACAGCCG
CACGTGGAGTATGTGTTGGATGAGGCGCTCAAAACGCTGGCGGCATCCAATCCTCCCACGCCCACGTCCA
CAGTCGCTCCTCCATACACAATCCTAAACGAGCCGAGGCCACTGGTCACGCTGAAGCCTCTGAAGACCAT
TAAGCCGATGATCTATGGGCCGCAAAGTGGTATGCCCTCTGCCGAAATTGGATCCCCCACAACGCCAGGC
TCTCGCGGATTTGCCAACTCTCCCATAGTGTTTAAGGAGAAGCTGCAGGCGTCACCCGTGCAGGTGGCCA
CACAGGGTCAAGGTTCGCCCACCAAGAAGTTTGTGGCTGAGGAACGACATGCGGATGCGATGCCCTCCGC
GGCCACTACGCCCACTCCCATTTCCACCGCGAATCTTCCATTGGCGCCGCAGATAATCAGTGTTCAGAAG
ATCCCAGCTCCGTCGATGGGCGGCAAGCTGAGAGCAGCCGTGGCTTCGCCCACCAGTTCCACAAACTCCA
CGCTCCTGCCACCGGGCGCCAAGACAACGCCCAAGAAGTTCAACATCCTTGAGGGCGATGCCAAGCCCAA
GACCTTGCCCAGTTCGGCGGTTCGCCTGCTGCCGTACACGGAACCCATAGGCGGTCCTTTGTCGCCGCTC
AAGGATTCCAGGGTCACTCCCTTAAGCAGCGCCTCCACCGTCAACATTATCAAGAATATACCAGCTAGTA
GTTTAAACAACACATTGATCACACCGCTTCCCTCAGCCGGCACCACCATGCCGGCGAATCTCTTCAGAGC
GAAGGTAACGCCGTCAATCAAAGGAGCCAGCGGTGCTGCAGGCGGCGCAACCGTTATTGGTGCCGCCGGA
GCAACAGGAATCGGTGGAGCAGGGGCTGGGCCTCAGATACTAGGGAATATCAAGCTAACCAGCAGTTCGG
GCGGAGCAGCCACTATTAAACAGGTGCCCAGCAGTGCGCTGCGGAACATAAAGATTTGCTCACCCAACGG
GAAGCTATTCCTACAGCCGGGTAAACTGCCAGCCGGAAGCATTATTCACAAGTTCAATAACGCAAGCAGC
ACTGCGGTGTCTGCGGCGGGAGGAGTTGTGACCACCACCACCACCACTGCATCGCCCACAAAGCAGCCGG
CGAGGGAGCAGAGGATCAGCATACAGAAGATACTCCAGCCGGCGACAGGAAGCGCCAGTAGCGGAAGCAG
CAGTCCCACCACCACCACGACGACCATATCCGGCTTGACTTCCAGTGCCAAGCAGCCAGGTTTGGGCAAC
AAGCCGACCACGCTGACCTTCGCCACTGCGGGCGGTGGTAAGAACAATCTGGTCTTTCTGCCAGCGAGTG
CGGCGAGTGGCATGCGGGCACTCACCCTGGCCACAAAGCCCAAGTCCAATGTGCTGGTCATAGGGGCGAG
CACCTCTCCAGCTAGTGCCGCGTCATCTCCCAATCCCTCAGGCGGCACCAAGCCCAAAGCCAACCAACTC
ATTACGGAGGACACGCCCATCGATATTATTAACATGCCCATCATTGTGGCAGACAACGGCACCGCTGCGG
AGCTCAATCAGGCGTCGGTGAAGAACTCGCCCCTGGTCGTGTTCAATGCCACCGACTGGGAGATGGAGCT
GGATCAGGCAGCCACCAAGTCTGCCAGCACGACCTCGAAACAAGCTCTGGACGATGTGATCATCGAGGAG
GACGAAGATGCCGAGGAGGAGGCAAGGGAGAGTAGTGAGCAGCCATCTACCATGGACCTGAACAATAGCA
TAATTGAGCTGCACCCGGAGGATGACAGTGCCATCGAGTACGTCGACATGGACCTGGAGCAGCCCGTCGA
GATTGAGAGCACCAGCAACATATCGCCAGAGACGGCCACCACCACGCTAAAGGCAGCCATCGTCTCCACA
TCCCCCCAGCAGCAGCAGCAGCAGCCGCAGAAGAAGCATCCCCCACTGGAGCATCCACTGAGCGCAGGAG
CGGCTGCAGGAACAGGAAGCAGCACGGGAGCAGCTGTCCAATCAGCAATTAAGTTACCC
