>Addgene plasmid #70954 | pFOSGE_COF3F02 | addgene partial sequence | sequence record 130326 | M13-Rev 5'-CAGGAAACAGCTATGACC-3'
AGCTGGATGGCAATAATGATTTTATTTTGACTGATAGTGACCTGTTCGTTGCAACAAATTGATAAGCAAT
GCTTTCTTATAATGCCAACTTTGTACAAGAAAGCTGGGTCGGGTAACTTAATTGCTGATTGGACAGCTGC
TCCCGTGCTGCTTCCTGTTCCTGCAGCCGCTCCTGCGCTCAGTGGATGCTCCAGTGGGGGATGCTTCTTC
TGCGGCTGCTGCTGCTGCTGCTGGGGGGATGTGGAGACGATGGCTGCCTTTAGCGTGGTGGTGGCCGTCT
CTGGCGATATGTTGCTGGTGCTCTCAATCTCGACGGGCTGCTCCAGGTCCATGTCGACGTACTCGATGGC
ACTGTCATCCTCCGGGTGCAGCTCAATTATGCTATTGTTCAGGTCCATGGTAGATGGCTGCTCACTACTC
TCCCTTGCCTCCTCCTCGGCATCTTCGTCCTCCTCGATGATCACATCGTCCAGAGCTTGTTTCGAGGTCG
TGCTGGCAGACTTGGTGGCTGCCTGATCCAGCTCCATCTCCCAGTCGGTGGCATTGAACACGACCAGGGG
CGAGTTCTTCACCGACGCCTGATTGAGCTCCGCAGCGGTGCCGTTGTCTGCCACAATGATGGGCATGTTA
ATAATATCGATGGGCGTGTCCTCCGTAATGAGTTGGTTGGCTTTGGGCTTGGTGCCGCCTGAGGGATTGG
GAGATGACGCGGCACTAGCTGGAGAGGTGCTCGCCC
