[The description below was written by a language model from this plasmid's Addgene catalogue record.]
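Description:
pFOSGE_COF3F02 is a Gateway entry clone built on the pDONR221 donor vector backbone and carrying the Drosophila melanogaster gene CG15356, also annotated as EMSY, as an insert of about 3.1 kb. The plasmid is propagated in standard E. coli cloning strains as a high-copy plasmid under kanamycin selection. As an entry vector it is not itself an expression construct: the record lists no promoter, tag or reporter associated with the insert, and none would normally be expected in a clone of this type. No feature table is provided, so the exact insert boundaries, the presence or absence of a stop codon, and the reading frame relative to the recombination sites cannot be stated from the record.

The insert was introduced by Gateway cloning. In a pDONR221-derived clone this generally means that a BP recombination reaction replaced the donor vector's counter-selection cassette with the fragment of interest, leaving it flanked by attL recombination sites. These sites allow the coding sequence to be moved by an LR reaction into any compatible destination vector, which then supplies the promoter, fusion partners and host-specific elements needed for expression. M13 forward and reverse primer sites flanking the cassette are used to verify the insert by sequencing.

The associated publication concerns the context-dependent regulatory functions of transcriptional regulators, which suggests this clone is one member of a collection of fly transcription factor and cofactor coding sequences. Its practical use is as a shuttle source of CG15356 for generating expression or fusion constructs for functional assays.
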