Addgene plasmid #70954: pFOSGE_COF3F02
Purpose: Gateway entry clone
Depositing lab: Alexander Stark. Depositing organization: Research Institute of Molecular Pathology (IMP). Publication: Transcriptional regulators form diverse groups with context-dependent regulatory functions. Stampfel G, Kazmar T, Frank O, Wienerroither S, Reiter F, Stark A. Nature. 2015 Nov 9. doi: 10.1038/nature15545. PubMed 26550828.
Backbone
  Vector backbone: pDONR221
  Backbone manufacturer: Invitrogen
  Backbone size w/o insert (bp): 4762
  Vector type: Gateway entry vector
Growth in bacteria
  Bacterial resistance: Kanamycin, 50 μg/mL
  Growth temperature: 37°C
  Growth strain: DH5alpha
  Copy number: High Copy
Gene/Insert
  Gene/Insert name: CG15356 (alt names: FBgn0031377; CG15356, FBtr0077869)
  Species: D. melanogaster (fly)
  Insert size (bp): 3069
  Entrez Gene: CG15356 (a.k.a. Dmel_CG15356, Dmel\CG15356, EMSY)
  Cloning method: Gateway Cloning
  Sequencing primers: 5′ M13-F20; 3′ M13R
Terms and licenses: Academic/Nonprofit Terms; Industry Terms: Not Available to Industry
How to cite: pFOSGE_COF3F02 was a gift from Alexander Stark (Addgene plasmid # 70954 ; http://n2t.net/addgene:70954 ; RRID:Addgene_70954)
